>Addgene plasmid #13396 | pGEX-T-rnVAPA-1-125 | depositor partial sequence | sequence record 7619 | Author sequence
TATGGCCATCATACGTTATATAGCTGACAAGCACAACATGTTGGGTGGTTGTCCAAAAGAGCGTGCAGAG
ATTTCAATGCTTGAAGGAGCGGTTTTGGATATTAGATACGGTGTTTCGAGAATTGCATATAGTAAAGACT
TTGAAACTCTCAAAGTTGATTTTCTTAGCAAGCTACCTGAAATGCTGAAAATGTTCGAAGATCGTTTATG
TCATAAAACATATTTAAATGGTGATCATGTAACCCATCCTGACTTCATGTTGTATGACGCTCTTGATGTT
GTTTTATACATGGACCCAATGTGCCTGGATGCGTTCCCAAAATTAGTTTGTTTTAAAAAACGTATTGAAG
CTATCCCACAAATTGATAAGTACTTGAAATCCAGCAAGTATATAGCATGGCCTTTGCAGGGCTGGCAAGC
CACGTTTGGTGGTGGCGACCATCCTCCAAAATCGGATCTGGTTCCGCGTGGATCCCATATGGCGAAACAC
GAGCAAATCCTGGTCCTCGACCCTCCTTCAGACCTCAAATTCAAAGGCCCCTTCACAGATGTAGTCACTA
CAAATCTTAAATTGCAGAATCCATCGGACAGAAAAGTGTGTTTCAAAGTGAAGACCACAGCGCCCCGCCG
GTACTGCGTGCGGCCCAACAGTGGGGTTATTGACCCAGGGTCAATCGTGACTGTCTCAGTAATGCTGCAG
CCCTTTGACTATGATCCGAACGAAAAGAGTAAACATAAGTTCATGGTACAGACAATTTTTGCTCCACCAA
ACATTTCAGATATGGAAGCTGTGTGGAAAGAGGCAAAACCTGACGAACTAATGGATTCTAAACTGAGATG
TGTATTTGAGATGTAGCTCGAGCGGCCGCATCGTGACTGACTGACGATCTGCCTCGCGCGTTTCGGTGAT
GACGGTGAAAACCTCTGACACATGCAGCTCCCGGAGACGGTCACAGCTTGTCTGTAAGCGGATGCCGGGA
GCAGACAAGCCCGTCAGGGCGCGTCAGCGGGTGTTGGCGGGTGTCGGGGCGCAGCCATGACCCAGTCACG
TAGCGATAGCGGAGTGTATAATTCTTGAAGACGAAAGGGCCTCGTGATACGCCTATTTTTATAGGTTAAT
GTCATGATAATAATGGTTTCTTAGACGTCAGGTGGCACTTTTCGGGGAAATGTGCGCGGAACCCCTATTT
GTTTATTTTTCTAAATACATTCAAATATGTATCCGCTCATGAGACAATAACCCTGATAAATGCTTCAATA
ATATTGAAAAAGGAAGAGTATGAGTATTCAACATTTCCGTGTCGCCCTTATTCCCTTTTTTGCGG
