>Addgene plasmid #13396 | pGEX-T-rnVAPA-1-125 | addgene partial sequence | sequence record 24748 | pGEX-5 5'-GGGCTGGCAAGCCACGTTTGGTG-3'
CATCTCAATCGGATCTGGTTCCGCGTGGATCCCATATGGCGAAACACGAGCAAATCCTGGTCCTCGACCC
TCCTTCAGACCTCAAATTCAAAGGCCCCTTCACAGATGTAGTCACTACAAATCTTAAATTGCAGAATCCA
TCGGACAGAAAAGTGTGTTTCAAAGTGAAGACCACAGCGCCCCGCCGGTACTGCGTGCGGCCCAACAGTG
GGGTTATTGACCCAGGGTCAATCGTGACTGTCTCAGTAATGCTGCAGCCCTTTGACTATGATCCGAACGA
AAAGAGTAAACATAAGTTCATGGTACAGACAATTTTTGCTCCACCAAACATTTCAGATATGGAAGCTGTG
TGGAAAGAGGCAAAACCTGACGAACTAATGGATTCTAAACTGAGATGTGTATTTGAGATGTAGCTCGAGC
GGCCGCATCGTGACTGACTGACGATCTGCCTCGCGCGTTTCGGTGATGACGGTGAAAACCTCTGACACAT
GCAGCTCCCGGAGACGGTCACAGCTTGTCTGTAAGCGGATGCCGGGAGCAGACAAGCCCGTCAGGGCGCG
TCAGCGGGTGTTGGCGGGTGTCGGGGCGCAGCCATGACCCAGTCACGTAGCGATAGCGGAGTGTATAATT
CTTGAAGACGAAAGGGCCTCGTGATACGCCTATTTTTATAGGTTAATGTCATGATAATAATGGTTTCTTA
GACGTCAGGTGGCACTTTTCGGGGAAATGTGCGCGGAACCCCTATTTGTTTATTTTTCTAAATACATTCA
AATATGTATCCGCTCATGAGACAATAACCCTGATAAATGCTNCAATAATATN
