[The description below was written by a language model from this plasmid's Addgene catalogue record.]
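Description:
pGEX-T-rnVAPA-1-125 is a bacterial expression plasmid built on the pGEX-4T backbone (about 4.9 kb without insert) for producing a fragment of rat VAP-A as a glutathione S-transferase fusion protein in E. coli. It is maintained as a high-copy plasmid under ampicillin selection. No feature table accompanies the record, so the promoter, origin of replication and other backbone elements are not individually listed. pGEX-series vectors generally drive expression from the IPTG-inducible tac promoter, carry lacI for repression, and in the 4T versions place a thrombin cleavage site between GST and the cloned protein, but these details should be confirmed against the sequence.

The insert is roughly 380 bp from Rattus norvegicus Vapa (also called VAP-A, VAP or VAP-33), cloned between NdeI and XhoI sites that both remain intact. The construct name indicates that it encodes residues 1-125, which matches the insert size. GST is supplied by the backbone and sits at the N terminus of the fusion, allowing affinity capture on glutathione resin. An NdeI cloning site is not part of the standard pGEX-4T polylinker, which, together with the "pGEX-T" name, suggests a modified version of the vector, though the record does not explain this.

The associated publication concerns the structural basis of FFAT motif-mediated targeting to the endoplasmic reticulum. This fits the use of the plasmid for recombinant expression and purification of the N-terminal VAP-A domain for structural and binding studies with FFAT motif-containing partners.
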