Addgene plasmid #13396: pGEX-T-rnVAPA-1-125
Depositing lab: Axel Brunger. Depositing organization: Stanford University. Publication: Structural basis of FFAT motif-mediated ER targeting. Kaiser SE, Brickner JH, Reilein AR, Fenn TD, Walter P, Brunger AT. Structure. 2005 Jul . 13(7):1035-45. 10.1016/j.str.2005.04.010 PubMed 16004875.
Backbone
  Vector backbone: pGEX-4T
  Backbone size w/o insert (bp): 4900
  Vector type: Bacterial Expression
Growth in bacteria
  Bacterial resistance: Ampicillin, 100 μg/mL
  Growth temperature: 37°C
  Growth strain: DH5alpha
  Copy number: High Copy
Gene/Insert
  Gene/Insert name: VAP-A (alt names: VAPA; VAP; VAP-33)
  Species: R. norvegicus (rat)
  Insert size (bp): 380
  Entrez Gene: Vapa
  Tag / fusion protein: GST (N terminal on backbone)
  Cloning method: Restriction Enzyme; 5′ cloning site NdeI (not destroyed); 3′ cloning site XhoI (not destroyed)
  Sequencing primers: 5′ pGEX 5'; 3′ pGEX 3'
Terms and licenses: Academic/Nonprofit Terms; Industry Terms: Not Available to Industry
Depositor comments: ncbi gi:118142811 / swiss-prot entry Q9Z270
How to cite: pGEX-T-rnVAPA-1-125 was a gift from Axel Brunger (Addgene plasmid # 13396 ; http://n2t.net/addgene:13396 ; RRID:Addgene_13396)
